>Addgene plasmid #17297 | pLenti X1 Puro DEST (694-6) | addgene full sequence | sequence record 254602 | Addgene NGS Result
TTAACGCTTACAATTTAGGTGGCACTTTTCGGGGAAATGTGCGCGGAACCCCTATTTGTTTATTTTTCTA
AATACATTCAAATATGTATCCGCTCATGAGACAATAACCCTGATAAATGCTTCAATAATATTGAAAAAGG
AAGAGTATGAGTATTCAACATTTCCGTGTCGCCCTTATTCCCTTTTTTGCGGCATTTTGCCTTCCTGTTT
TTGCTCACCCAGAAACGCTGGTGAAAGTAAAAGATGCTGAAGATCAGTTGGGTGCACGAGTGGGTTACAT
CGAACTGGATCTCAACAGCGGTAAGATCCTTGAGAGTTTTCGCCCCGAAGAACGTTTTCCAATGATGAGC
ACTTTTAAAGTTCTGCTATGTGGCGCGGTATTATCCCGTATTGACGCCGGGCAAGAGCAACTCGGTCGCC
GCATACACTATTCTCAGAATGACTTGGTTGAGTACTCACCAGTCACAGAAAAGCATCTTACGGATGGCAT
GACAGTAAGAGAATTATGCAGTGCTGCCATAACCATGAGTGATAACACTGCGGCCAACTTACTTCTGACA
ACGATCGGAGGACCGAAGGAGCTAACCGCTTTTTTGCACAACATGGGGGATCATGTAACTCGCCTTGATC
GTTGGGAACCGGAGCTGAATGAAGCCATACCAAACGACGAGCGTGACACCACGATGCCTGTAGCAATGGC
AACAACGTTGCGCAAACTATTAACTGGCGAACTACTTACTCTAGCTTCCCGGCAACAATTAATAGACTGG
ATGGAGGCGGATAAAGTTGCAGGACCACTTCTGCGCTCGGCCCTTCCGGCTGGCTGGTTTATTGCTGATA
AATCTGGAGCCGGTGAGCGTGGGTCTCGCGGTATCATTGCAGCACTGGGGCCAGATGGTAAGCCCTCCCG
TATCGTAGTTATCTACACGACGGGGAGTCAGGCAACTATGGATGAACGAAATAGACAGATCGCTGAGATA
GGTGCCTCACTGATTAAGCATTGGTAACTGTCAGACCAAGTTTACTCATATATACTTTAGATTGATTTAA
AACTTCATTTTTAATTTAAAAGGATCTAGGTGAAGATCCTTTTTGATAATCTCATGACCAAAATCCCTTA
ACGTGAGTTTTCGTTCCACTGAGCGTCAGACCCCGTAGAAAAGATCAAAGGATCTTCTTGAGATCCTTTT
TTTCTGCGCGTAATCTGCTGCTTGCAAACAAAAAAACCACCGCTACCAGCGGTGGTTTGTTTGCCGGATC
AAGAGCTACCAACTCTTTTTCCGAAGGTAACTGGCTTCAGCAGAGCGCAGATACCAAATACTGTTCTTCT
AGTGTAGCCGTAGTTAGGCCACCACTTCAAGAACTCTGTAGCACCGCCTACATACCTCGCTCTGCTAATC
CTGTTACCAGTGGCTGCTGCCAGTGGCGATAAGTCGTGTCTTACCGGGTTGGACTCAAGACGATAGTTAC
CGGATAAGGCGCAGCGGTCGGGCTGAACGGGGGGTTCGTGCACACAGCCCAGCTTGGAGCGAACGACCTA
CACCGAACTGAGATACCTACAGCGTGAGCTATGAGAAAGCGCCACGCTTCCCGAAGGGAGAAAGGCGGAC
AGGTATCCGGTAAGCGGCAGGGTCGGAACAGGAGAGCGCACGAGGGAGCTTCCAGGGGGAAACGCCTGGT
ATCTTTATAGTCCTGTCGGGTTTCGCCACCTCTGACTTGAGCGTCGATTTTTGTGATGCTCGTCAGGGGG
GCGGAGCCTATGGAAAAACGCCAGCAACGCGGCCTTTTTACGGTTCCTGGCCTTTTGCTGGCCTTTTGCT
CACATGTTCTTTCCTGCGTTATCCCCTGATTCTGTGGATAACCGTATTACCGCCTTTGAGTGAGCTGATA
CCGCTCGCCGCAGCCGAACGACCGAGCGCAGCGAGTCAGTGAGCGAGGAAGCGGAAGAGCGCCCAATACG
CAAACCGCCTCTCCCCGCGCGTTGGCCGATTCATTAATGCAGCTGGCACGACAGGTTTCCCGACTGGAAA
GCGGGCAGTGAGCGCAACGCAATTAATGTGAGTTAGCTCACTCATTAGGCACCCCAGGCTTTACACTTTA
TGCTTCCGGCTCGTATGTTGTGTGGAATTGTGAGCGGATAACAATTTCACACAGGAAACAGCTATGACCA
TGATTACGCCAAGCGCGCAATTAACCCTCACTAAAGGGAACAAAAGCTGGAGCTGCAAGCTTAATGTAGT
CTTATGCAATACTCTTGTAGTCTTGCAACATGGTAACGATGAGTTAGCAACATGCCTTACAAGGAGAGAA
AAAGCACCGTGCATGCCGATTGGTGGAAGTAAGGTGGTACGATCGTGCCTTATTAGGAAGGCAACAGACG
GGTCTGACATGGATTGGACGAACCACTGAATTGCCGCATTGCAGAGATATTGTATTTAAGTGCCTAGCTC
GATACATAAACGGGTCTCTCTGGTTAGACCAGATCTGAGCCTGGGAGCTCTCTGGCTAACTAGGGAACCC
ACTGCTTAAGCCTCAATAAAGCTTGCCTTGAGTGCTTCAAGTAGTGTGTGCCCGTCTGTTGTGTGACTCT
GGTAACTAGAGATCCCTCAGACCCTTTTAGTCAGTGTGGAAAATCTCTAGCAGTGGCGCCCGAACAGGGA
CTTGAAAGCGAAAGGGAAACCAGAGGAGCTCTCTCGACGCAGGACTCGGCTTGCTGAAGCGCGCACGGCA
AGAGGCGAGGGGCGGCGACTGGTGAGTACGCCAAAAATTTTGACTAGCGGAGGCTAGAAGGAGAGAGATG
GGTGCGAGAGCGTCAGTATTAAGCGGGGGAGAATTAGATCGCGATGGGAAAAAATTCGGTTAAGGCCAGG
GGGAAAGAAAAAATATAAATTAAAACATATAGTATGGGCAAGCAGGGAGCTAGAACGATTCGCAGTTAAT
CCTGGCCTGTTAGAAACATCAGAAGGCTGTAGACAAATACTGGGACAGCTACAACCATCCCTTCAGACAG
GATCAGAAGAACTTAGATCATTATATAATACAGTAGCAACCCTCTATTGTGTGCATCAAAGGATAGAGAT
AAAAGACACCAAGGAAGCTTTAGACAAGATAGAGGAAGAGCAAAACAAAAGTAAGACCACCGCACAGCAA
GCGGCCGCTGATCTTCAGACCTGGAGGAGGAGATATGAGGGACAATTGGAGAAGTGAATTATATAAATAT
AAAGTAGTAAAAATTGAACCATTAGGAGTAGCACCCACCAAGGCAAAGAGAAGAGTGGTGCAGAGAGAAA
AAAGAGCAGTGGGAATAGGAGCTTTGTTCCTTGGGTTCTTGGGAGCAGCAGGAAGCACTATGGGCGCAGC
GTCAATGACGCTGACGGTACAGGCCAGACAATTATTGTCTGGTATAGTGCAGCAGCAGAACAATTTGCTG
AGGGCTATTGAGGCGCAACAGCATCTGTTGCAACTCACAGTCTGGGGCATCAAGCAGCTCCAGGCAAGAA
TCCTGGCTGTGGAAAGATACCTAAAGGATCAACAGCTCCTGGGGATTTGGGGTTGCTCTGGAAAACTCAT
TTGCACCACTGCTGTGCCTTGGAATGCTAGTTGGAGTAATAAATCTCTGGAACAGATTTGGAATCACACG
ACCTGGATGGAGTGGGACAGAGAAATTAACAATTACACAAGCTTAATACACTCCTTAATTGAAGAATCGC
AAAACCAGCAAGAAAAGAATGAACAAGAATTATTGGAATTAGATAAATGGGCAAGTTTGTGGAATTGGTT
TAACATAACAAATTGGCTGTGGTATATAAAATTATTCATAATGATAGTAGGAGGCTTGGTAGGTTTAAGA
ATAGTTTTTGCTGTACTTTCTATAGTGAATAGAGTTAGGCAGGGATATTCACCATTATCGTTTCAGACCC
ACCTCCCAACCCCGAGGGGACCCGACAGGCCCGAAGGAATAGAAGAAGAAGGTGGAGAGAGAGACAGAGA
CAGATCCATTCGATTAGTGAACGGATCTCGACGGTATCGGTTAACTTTTAAAAGAAAAGGGGGGATTGGG
GGGTACAGTGCAGGGGAAAGAATAGTAGACATAATAGCAACAGACATACAAACTAAAGAATTACAAAAAC
AAATTACAAAATTCAAAATTTTATCGTCCAGTGTGGTGGAATTCTGCAGATATCAACAAGTTTGTACAAA
AAAGCTGAACGAGAAACGTAAAATGATATAAATATCAATATATTAAATTAGATTTTGCATAAAAAACAGA
CTACATAATACTGTAAAACACAACATATCCAGTCACTATGGCGGCCGCATTAGGCACCCCAGGCTTTACA
CTTTATGCTTCCGGCTCGTATAATGTGTGGATTTTGAGTTAGGATCCGTCGAGATTTTCAGGAGCTAAGG
AAGCTAAAATGGAGAAAAAAATCACTGGATATACCACCGTTGATATATCCCAATGGCATCGTAAAGAACA
TTTTGAGGCATTTCAGTCAGTTGCTCAATGTACCTATAACCAGACCGTTCAGCTGGATATTACGGCCTTT
TTAAAGACCGTAAAGAAAAATAAGCACAAGTTTTATCCGGCCTTTATTCACATTCTTGCCCGCCTGATGA
ATGCTCATCCGGAATTCCGTATGGCAATGAAAGACGGTGAGCTGGTGATATGGGATAGTGTTCACCCTTG
TTACACCGTTTTCCATGAGCAAACTGAAACGTTTTCATCGCTCTGGAGTGAATACCACGACGATTTCCGG
CAGTTTCTACACATATATTCGCAAGATGTGGCGTGTTACGGTGAAAACCTGGCCTATTTCCCTAAAGGGT
TTATTGAGAATATGTTTTTCGTCTCAGCCAATCCCTGGGTGAGTTTCACCAGTTTTGATTTAAACGTGGC
CAATATGGACAACTTCTTCGCCCCCGTTTTCACCATGGGCAAATATTATACGCAAGGCGACAAGGTGCTG
ATGCCGCTGGCGATTCAGGTTCATCATGCCGTTTGTGATGGCTTCCATGTCGGCAGAATGCTTAATGAAT
TACAACAGTACTGCGATGAGTGGCAGGGCGGGGCGTAAAGATCTGGATCCGGCTTACTAAAAGCCAGATA
ACAGTATGCGTATTTGCGCGCTGATTTTTGCGGTATAAGAATATATACTGATATGTATACCCGAAGTATG
TCAAAAAGAGGTATGCTATGAAGCAGCGTATTACAGTGACAGTTGACAGCGACAGCTATCAGTTGCTCAA
GGCATATATGATGTCAATATCTCCGGTCTGGTAAGCACAACCATGCAGAATGAAGCCCGTCGTCTGCGTG
CCGAACGCTGGAAAGCGGAAAATCAGGAAGGGATGGCTGAGGTCGCCCGGTTTATTGAAATGAACGGCTC
TTTTGCTGACGAGAACAGGGGCTGGTGAAATGCAGTTTAAGGTTTACACCTATAAAAGAGAGAGCCGTTA
TCGTCTGTTTGTGGATGTACAGAGTGATATTATTGACACGCCCGGGCGACGGATGGTGATCCCCCTGGCC
AGTGCACGTCTGCTGTCAGATAAAGTCTCCCGTGAACTTTACCCGGTGGTGCATATCGGGGATGAAAGCT
GGCGCATGATGACCACCGATATGGCCAGTGTGCCGGTCTCCGTTATCGGGGAAGAAGTGGCTGATCTCAG
CCACCGCGAAAATGACATCAAAAACGCCATTAACCTGATGTTCTGGGGAATATAAATGTCAGGCTCCCTT
ATACACAGCCAGTCTGCAGGTCGACCATAGTGACTGGATATGTTGTGTTTTACAGTATTATGTAGTCTGT
TTTTTATGCAAAATCTAATTTAATATATTGATATTTATATCATTTTACGTTTCTCGTTCAGCTTTCTTGT
ACAAAGTGGTTGATATCCAGCACAGTGGCGGCCGCTCGACAATCAACCTCTGGATTACAAAATTTGTGAA
AGATTGACTGGTATTCTTAACTATGTTGCTCCTTTTACGCTATGTGGATACGCTGCTTTAATGCCTTTGT
ATCATGCTATTGCTTCCCGTATGGCTTTCATTTTCTCCTCCTTGTATAAATCCTGGTTGCTGTCTCTTTA
TGAGGAGTTGTGGCCCGTTGTCAGGCAACGTGGCGTGGTGTGCACTGTGTTTGCTGACGCAACCCCCACT
GGTTGGGGCATTGCCACCACCTGTCAGCTCCTTTCCGGGACTTTCGCTTTCCCCCTCCCTATTGCCACGG
CGGAACTCATCGCCGCCTGCCTTGCCCGCTGCTGGACAGGGGCTCGGCTGTTGGGCACTGACAATTCCGT
GGTGTTGTCGGGGAAGCTGACGTCCTTTCCATGGCTGCTCGCCTGTGTTGCCACCTGGATTCTGCGCGGG
ACGTCCTTCTGCTACGTCCCTTCGGCCCTCAATCCAGCGGACCTTCCTTCCCGCGGCCTGCTGCCGGCTC
TGCGGCCTCTTCCGCGTCTTCGCCTTCGCCCTCAGACGAGTCGGATCTCCCTTTGGGCCGCCTCCCCGCC
TGGAATTCTACCGGGTAGGGGAGGCGCTTTTCCCAAGGCAGTCTGGAGCATGCGCTTTAGCAGCCCCGCT
GGGCACTTGGCGCTACACAAGTGGCCTCTGGCCTCGCACACATTCCACATCCACCGGTAGGCGCCAACCG
GCTCCGTTCTTTGGTGGCCCCTTCGCGCCACCTTCTACTCCTCCCCTAGTCAGGAAGTTCCCCCCCGCCC
CGCAGCTCGCGTCGTGCAGGACGTGACAAATGGAAGTAGCACGTCTCACTAGTCTCGTGCAGATGGACAG
CACCGCTGAGCAATGGAAGCGGGTAGGCCTTTGGGGCAGCGGCCAATAGCAGCTTTGCTCCTTCGCTTTC
TGGGCTCAGAGGCTGGGAAGGGGTGGGTCCGGGGGCGGGCTCAGGGGCGGGCTCAGGGGCGGGGCGGGCG
CCCGAAGGTCCTCCGGAGGCCCGGCATTCTGCACGCTTCAAAAGCGCACGTCTGCCGCGCTGTTCTCCTC
TTCCTCATCTCCGGGCCTTTCGACCTGCAGCCCAAGCTTACCATGACCGAGTACAAGCCCACGGTGCGCC
TCGCCACCCGCGACGACGTCCCCAGGGCCGTACGCACCCTCGCCGCCGCGTTCGCCGACTACCCCGCCAC
GCGCCACACCGTCGATCCGGACCGCCACATCGAGCGGGTCACCGAGCTGCAAGAACTCTTCCTCACGCGC
GTCGGGCTCGACATCGGCAAGGTGTGGGTCGCGGACGACGGCGCCGCGGTGGCGGTCTGGACCACGCCGG
AGAGCGTCGAAGCGGGGGCGGTGTTCGCCGAGATCGGCCCGCGCATGGCCGAGTTGAGCGGTTCCCGGCT
GGCCGCGCAGCAACAGATGGAAGGCCTCCTGGCGCCGCACCGGCCCAAGGAGCCCGCGTGGTTCCTGGCC
ACCGTCGGCGTCTCGCCCGACCACCAGGGCAAGGGTCTGGGCAGCGCCGTCGTGCTCCCCGGAGTGGAGG
CGGCCGAGCGCGCCGGGGTGCCCGCCTTCCTGGAGACCTCCGCGCCCCGCAACCTCCCCTTCTACGAGCG
GCTCGGCTTCACCGTCACCGCCGACGTCGAGGTGCCCGAAGGACCGCGCACCTGGTGCATGACCCGCAAG
CCCGGTGCCTGACGCCCGCCCCACGACCCGCAGCGCCCGACCGAAAGGAGCGCACGACCCCATGCATCTC
GAGGGCCCGGTACCTTTAAGACCAATGACTTACAAGGCAGCTGTAGATCTTAGCCACTTTTTAAAAGAAA
AGGGGGGACTGGAAGGGCTAGCTCACTCCCAACGAAGACAAGATCTGCTTTTTGCTTGTACTGGGTCTCT
CTGGTTAGACCAGATCTGAGCCTGGGAGCTCTCTGGCTAACTAGGGAACCCACTGCTTAAGCCTCAATAA
AGCTTGCCTTGAGTGCTTCAAGTAGTGTGTGCCCGTCTGTTGTGTGACTCTGGTAACTAGAGATCCCTCA
GACCCTTTTAGTCAGTGTGGAAAATCTCTAGCAGTAGTAGTTCATGTCATCTTATTATTCAGTATTTATA
ACTTGCAAAGAAATGAATATCAGAGAGTGAGAGGAACTTGTTTATTGCAGCTTATAATGGTTACAAATAA
AGCAATAGCATCACAAATTTCACAAATAAAGCATTTTTTTCACTGCATTCTAGTTGTGGTTTGTCCAAAC
TCATCAATGTATCTTATCATGTCTGGCTCTAGCTATCCCGCCCCTAACTCCGCCCATCCCGCCCCTAACT
CCGCCCAGTTCCGCCCATTCTCCGCCCCATGGCTGACTAATTTTTTTTATTTATGCAGAGGCCGAGGCCG
CCTCGGCCTCTGAGCTATTCCAGAAGTAGTGAGGAGGCTTTTTTGGAGGCCTAGGGACGTACCCAATTCG
CCCTATAGTGAGTCGTATTACGCGCGCTCACTGGCCGTCGTTTTACAACGTCGTGACTGGGAAAACCCTG
GCGTTACCCAACTTAATCGCCTTGCAGCACATCCCCCTTTCGCCAGCTGGCGTAATAGCGAAGAGGCCCG
CACCGATCGCCCTTCCCAACAGTTGCGCAGCCTGAATGGCGAATGGG
[124 nt withheld, positions 8588-8711]
C
[91 nt withheld, positions 8713-8803]
A
[49 nt withheld, positions 8805-8853]
CCTTTGACGTTGGAGTCCACGTTCTTT
[37 nt withheld, positions 8881-8917]
ACCCTATCTCGGTCTATTCTTTTGATTTATAAGGGATTTTGCCGATTTCGGCCTATTGGTTAAAAAATGA
GCTGATTTAACAAAAATTTAACGCGAATTTTAACAAAATA
Features (pLannotate 1.2.2; 32 found; start..end, strand, type, name):
     42..146     +  promoter       AmpR promoter: bla
    147..1007    +  CDS            AmpR: β-lactamase; bla; confers resistance to ampicillin, carbenicillin, and related antibiotics
   1178..1766    +  rep_origin     ori: high-copy-number ColE1/pMB1/pBR322/pUC origin of replication
   1949..2041    +  CDS            lacI (fragment): lac repressor; lacI; The lac repressor binds to the lac operator to inhibit transcription in E. coli. This inhibition can be relieved by adding lactose or isopropyl-β-D-thiogalactopyranoside (IPTG).
   2054..2075    +  protein_bind   CAP binding site: CAP binding activates transcription in the presence of cAMP. E. coli catabolite activator protein
   2090..2120    +  promoter       lac promoter: promoter for the E. coli lac operon
   2128..2144    +  protein_bind   lac operator: The lac repressor binds to the lac operator to inhibit transcription in E. coli. This inhibition can be relieved by adding lactose or isopropyl-β-D-thiogalactopyranoside (IPTG). lac repressor encoded by lacI
   2189..2207    +  promoter       T3 promoter: promoter for bacteriophage T3 RNA polymerase
   2235..2461    +  promoter       RSV promoter: Rous sarcoma virus enhancer/promoter
   2462..2642    +  LTR            5' LTR (truncated): truncated 5' long terminal repeat (LTR) from HIV-1
   2689..2814    +  misc_feature   HIV-1 Ψ: packaging signal of human immunodeficiency virus type 1
   2798..3161    +  CDS            HIV-1 gag (fragment): gag protein from human immunodeficiency virus 1; gag
   3307..3540    +  misc_feature   RRE: The Rev response element (RRE) of HIV-1 allows for Rev-dependent mRNA export from the nucleus to the cytoplasm.
   3917..4017    +  CDS            Rev (fragment): human immunodeficiency virus 1 (HIV-1) Rev protein; rev; enhances nuclear export of unspliced and incompletely spliced viral mRNAs
   4036..4152    +  misc_feature   cPPT/CTS: central polypurine tract and central termination sequence of HIV-1
   4186..4310    +  protein_bind   attR1: mutant version of attR; recombination site for the Gateway® LR reaction LR Clonase™
   4335..4365    +  promoter       lac UV5 promoter: E. coli lac promoter with an "up" mutation
   4389..4418    +  promoter       cat promoter (fragment): promoter of the E. coli cat gene encoding chloramphenicol acetyltransferase
   4419..5078    +  CDS            CmR: chloramphenicol acetyltransferase; cat; confers resistance to chloramphenicol
   5257..5415    +  CDS            ccdA (fragment): CCDA_ECO57 - Also known as H, letA. Experimental evidence at protein level: Swiss-Prot protein existence level 1. Antitoxin component of a type II toxin-antitoxin (TA) system which inhibits the post-segregational killing (PSK) of plasmid-free cells, also referred to as a plasmid addiction system. Binds to and blocks the activity of CcdB; will also remove bound CcdB protein from the CcdB-GyrA complex by forming a CcdA-CcdB complex, a process termed rejuvenation. Functions as a transcriptional corepressor for the ccdAB operon, repression also requires CcdB (By similarity). From Escherichia coli
   5420..5722    +  CDS            ccdB: CCDB_ECOLI - Also known as G, letB, letD. Experimental evidence at protein level: Swiss-Prot protein existence level 1. Toxic component of a type II toxin-antitoxin (TA) system, functioning in plasmid maintainence. Responsible for the post- segregational killing (PSK) of plasmid-free cells, also referred to as a plasmid addiction system. Half-life of over 2 hours. Cell killing by CcdB is accompanied by filamentation, defects in chromosome and plasmid segregation, defects in cell division, formation of anucleate cells, decreased DNA synthesis and plasmid loss. Interferes with the activity of DN
   5766..5890    -  protein_bind   attR2: mutant version of attR; recombination site for the Gateway® LR reaction LR Clonase™
   5921..6509    +  misc_feature   WPRE: woodchuck hepatitis virus posttranscriptional regulatory element
   6523..7022    +  promoter       PGK promoter: mouse phosphoglycerate kinase 1 promoter
   7043..7642    +  CDS            PuroR: puromycin N-acetyltransferase; pac from Streptomyces alboniger; confers resistance to puromycin
   7710..7847    +  CDS            nef (fragment): NEF_HV1LA - Experimental evidence at protein level: Swiss-Prot protein existence level 1. Extracellular Nef protein targets CD4(+) T-lymphocytes for apoptosis by interacting with CXCR4 surface receptors. From Human immunodeficiency virus type 1 group M subtype B (isolate Lai) (HIV-1).
   7833..8013    +  LTR            5' LTR (truncated): truncated 5' long terminal repeat (LTR) from HIV-1
   8085..8206    +  polyA_signal   SV40 poly(A) signal: SV40 polyadenylation signal
   8246..8381    +  rep_origin     SV40 ori: SV40 origin of replication
   8402..8420    -  promoter       T7 promoter: promoter for bacteriophage T7 RNA polymerase
   8428..8583    +  CDS            lacZα (fragment): LacZα fragment of β-galactosidase; lacZ fragment
   8588..9016    +  rep_origin     f1 ori (sequence partly withheld): f1 bacteriophage origin of replication; arrow indicates direction of (+) strand synthesis
