[The description below was written by a language model from this plasmid's Addgene catalogue record and pLannotate feature annotations shown in this document.]
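Description:
pLenti X1 Puro DEST (694-6) is an empty third-generation lentiviral Gateway destination vector of about 9 kb, derived from the p156RRL-sinPPT-CMV-GFP-PRE backbone and intended for delivering expression or RNAi cassettes into mammalian cells. It is a high-copy plasmid carrying a ColE1/pUC-type origin and an ampicillin resistance gene, along with an f1 origin and an SV40 origin in the backbone. Because the Gateway cassette encodes chloramphenicol acetyltransferase and the gyrase-poisoning toxin CcdB, the unrecombined vector is selected with both ampicillin and chloramphenicol and must be maintained in a ccdB-tolerant strain such as DB3.1.

The viral genome is transcribed in packaging cells from a chimeric RSV promoter fused to a truncated HIV-1 5' LTR, which makes production Tat-independent. This is followed by the Ψ packaging signal with a partial gag sequence, the Rev response element for Rev-dependent nuclear export, and the cPPT/CTS, which aids nuclear import of the proviral DNA. Downstream lies the attR1–CmR–ccdB–attR2 cassette with no mammalian promoter in front of it. The user must therefore supply the promoter together with the gene or hairpin on the entry clone. In an LR reaction the entry clone insert replaces the counter-selectable cassette. A WPRE follows the attR2 site to enhance transcript stability and expression. A separate mouse PGK promoter then drives puromycin N-acetyltransferase for selection of transduced cells. The genome ends in a truncated 3' LTR, consistent with the self-inactivating design implied by the backbone name, followed by an SV40 polyadenylation signal. The depositor notes several backbone mismatches between the depositor's sequence and the repository's quality control sequence, which are not expected to affect function.
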