Addgene plasmid #17297: pLenti X1 Puro DEST (694-6)
Purpose: (Empty Backbone) 3rd gen lentiviral promoter-less Gateway destination vector, Puro
Depositing lab: Eric Campeau & Paul Kaufman. Depositing organization: University of Massachusetts, Worcester. Publication: A versatile viral system for expression and depletion of proteins in mammalian cells. Campeau E, Ruhl VE, Rodier F, Smith CL, Rahmberg BL, Fuss JO, Campisi J, Yaswen P, Cooper PK, Kaufman PD.. PLoS One. 2009 Aug 6;4(8):e6529. 10.1371/journal.pone.0006529 PubMed 19657394.
Backbone
  Vector backbone: p156RRL-sinPPT-CMV-GFP-PRE/Nhe I
  Backbone size (bp): 9014
  Vector type: Mammalian Expression, Lentiviral, RNAi ; Destination vector
  Selectable markers: Puromycin
Growth in bacteria
  Bacterial resistance: Chloramphenicol and Ampicillin, 25 & 100 μg/mL
  Growth temperature: 37°C
  Growth strain: DB3.1
  Growth instructions: DB3.1 or ccDB survival, 37oC
  Copy number: High Copy
Gene/Insert
  Gene/Insert name: None
  Cloning method: Restriction Enzyme
  Sequencing primers: 5′ n/a
Terms and licenses: Academic/Nonprofit Terms; Industry Terms: Not Available to Industry
Depositor comments: Please note that there are several mismatches in sequence between depositor's sequence and Addgene's quality control sequence for this plasmid. These mismatches are in backbone regions and should not affect function.
How to cite: pLenti X1 Puro DEST (694-6) was a gift from Eric Campeau & Paul Kaufman (Addgene plasmid # 17297 ; http://n2t.net/addgene:17297 ; RRID:Addgene_17297)
