>Addgene plasmid #17297 | pLenti X1 Puro DEST (694-6) | addgene partial sequence | sequence record 97661 | M13pUC-Fwd 5'-CCCAGTCACGACGTTGTAAAACG-3'
CTATAGGGCGAATTGGGTACGTCCCGTAGGCCTCCAAAAAAGCCTCCTCACTACTTCTGGAATAGCTCAG
AGGCCGAGGCGGCCTCGGCCTCTGCATAAATAAAAAAAATTAGTCAGCCATGGGGCGGAGAATGGGCGGA
ACTGGGCGGAGTTAGGGGCGGGATGGGCGGAGTTAGGGGCGGGATAGCTAGAGCCAGACATGATAAGATA
CATTGATGAGTTTGGACAAACCACAACTAGAATGCAGTGAAAAAAATGCTTTATTTGTGAAATTTGTGAT
GCTATTGCTTTATTTGTAACCATTATAAGCTGCAATAAACAAGTTCCTCTCACTCTCTGATATTCATTTC
TTTGCAAGTTATAAATACTGAATAATAAGATGACATGAACTACTACTGCTAGAGATTTTCCACACTGACT
AAAAGGGTCTGAGGGATCTCTAGTTACCAGAGTCACACAACAGACGGGCACACACTACTTGAAGCACTCA
AGGCAAGCTTTATTGAGGCTTAAGCAGTGGGTTCCCTAGTTAGCCAGAGAGCTCCCAGGCTCAGATCTGG
TCTAACCAGAGAGACCCAGTACAAGCAAAAAGCAGATCTTGTCTTCGTTGGGAGTGAGCTAGCCCTTCCA
GTCCCCCCTTTTCTTTTAAAAAGTGGCTAAGATCTACAGCTGCCTTGTAAGTCATTGGTCTTAAAGGTAC
CGGGCCCTCGAGATGCATGGGGTCGTGCGCTCCTTTCGGTCGGGC
