>Addgene plasmid #17297 | pLenti X1 Puro DEST (694-6) | addgene partial sequence | sequence record 97673 | pTYF-5 5'-GTAGACATAATAGCAACAGAC-3'
AAAAAGCTGAACGAGAAACGTAAAATGATATAAATATCAATATATTAAATTAGATTTTGCATAAAAAACA
GACTACATAATACTGTAAAACACAACATATCCAGTCACTATGGCGGCCGCATTAGGCACCCCAGGCTTTA
CACTTTATGCTTCCGGCTCGTATAATGTGTGGATTTTGAGTTAGGATCCGTCGAGATTTTCAGGAGCTAA
GGAAGCTAAAATGGAGAAAAAAATCACTGGATATACCACCGTTGATATATCCCAATGGCATCGTAAAGAA
CATTTTGAGGCATTTCAGTCAGTTGCTCAATGTACCTATAACCAGACCGTTCAGCTGGATATTACGGCCT
TTTTAAAGACCGTAAAGAAAAATAAGCACAAGTTTTATCCGGCCTTTATTCACATTCTTGCCCGCCTGAT
GAATGCTCATCCGGAATTCCGTATGGCAATGAAAGACGGTGAGCTGGTGATATGGGATAGTGTTCACCCT
TGTTACACCGTTTTCCATGAGCAAACTGAAACGTTTTCATCGCTCTGGAGTGAATACCACGACGATTTCC
GGCAGTTTCTACACATATATTCGCAAGATGTGGCGTGTTACGGTGAAAACCTGGCCTATTTCCCTAAAGG
GTTTATTGAGAATATGTTTTTCGTCTCAGCCAATCCCTGGGTGAGTTTCACCA
