>Addgene plasmid #17297 | pLenti X1 Puro DEST (694-6) | addgene partial sequence | sequence record 104230 | CAT-R 5'-GCAACTGACTGAAATGCCTC-3'
CGGTGGTATATCCAGTGATTTTTTTCTCCATTTTAGCTTCCTTAGCTCCTGAAAATCTCGACGGATCCTA
ACTCAAAATCCACACATTATACGAGCCGGAAGCATAAAGTGTAAAGCCTGGGGTGCCTAATGCGGCCGCC
ATAGTGACTGGATATGTTGTGTTTTACAGTATTATGTAGTCTGTTTTTTATGCAAAATCTAATTTAATAT
ATTGATATTTATATCATTTTACGTTTCTCGTTCAGCTTTTTTGTACAAACTTGTTGATATCTGCAGAATT
CCACCACACTGGACGATAAAATTTTGAATTTTGTAATTTGTTTTTGTAATTCTTTAGTTTGTATGTCTGT
TGCTATTATGTCTACTATTCTTTCCCCTGCACTGTACCCCCCAATCCCCCCTTTTCTTTTAAAAGTTAAC
CGATACCGTCGAGATCCGTTCACTAATCGAATGGATCTGTCTCTGTCTCTCTCTCCACCTTCTTCTTCTA
TTCCTTCGGGCCTGTCGGGTCCCCTCGGGGTTGGGAGGTGGGTCTGAAACGATAATGGTGAATATCCCTG
CCTAACTCTATTCACTATAGAAAGTACAGCAAAAACTATTCTTAAACCTACCAAGCCTCCTACTATCATT
ATGAATAATT
