>Addgene plasmid #17297 | pLenti X1 Puro DEST (694-6) | addgene partial sequence | sequence record 154190 | ccdB-Fwd 5'-GCATGATGACCACCGATATG-3'
AGTGGCTGATCTCAGCCACCGCGAAAATGACATCAAAAACGCCATTAACCTGATGTTCTGGGGAATATAA
ATGTCAGGCTCCCTTATACACAGCCAGTCTGCAGGTCGACCATAGTGACTGGATATGTTGTGTTTTACAG
TATTATGTAGTCTGTTTTTTATGCAAAATCTAATTTAATATATTGATATTTATATCATTTTACGTTTCTC
GTTCAGCTTTCTTGTACAAAGTGGTTGATATCCAGCACAGTGGCGGCCGCTCGACAATCAACCTCTGGAT
TACAAAATTTGTGAAAGATTGACTGGTATTCTTAACTATGTTGCTCCTTTTACGCTATGTGGATACGCTG
CTTTAATGCCTTTGTATCATGCTATTGCTTCCCGTATGGCTTTCATTTTCTCCTCCTTGTATAAATCCTG
GTTGCTGTCTCTTTATGAGGAGTTGTGGCCCGTTGTCAGGCAACGTGGCGTGGTGTGCACTGTGTTTGCT
GACGCAACCCCCACTGGTTGGGGCATTGCCACCACCTGTCAGCTCCTTTCCGGGACTTTCGCTTTCCCCC
TCCCTATTGCCACGGCGGAACTCATCGCCGCCTGCCTTGCCCGCTGCTGGACAGGGGCTCGGCTGTTGGG
CACTGACAATTCCGTGGTGTTGTCGGGGAAGCTGACGTCCTTTCCATGGCTGCTCGCCTGTGTTGCCACC
TGGATTCTGCGCGGGACGTCCTTCTGCTACGTCCCTTCGGCCCTCAATCCAGCGGACCTTCCTTCCCGCG
GCCTGCTGCCGGCTCTGCGGCCTCTTCCGCGTCTTCGCCTTCGCCCTCAGACGAGTCGGATCTCCCTTTG
GGCCGCCTCCCCGCCTGGAATTCTACCGGGTAGGGGAGGCGCTTTTCCCAAGGCAGTCTGGAGCATGCGC
TTTAGCAGCCCCGCTGGGCACTTGGCGCTACACAAGTGGCCTCTGG
